>Addgene plasmid #39390 | TAL2032 | depositor partial sequence | sequence record 49692 | TAL2032 sequence 1130 bps
GAACCTGACCCCAGACCAGGTAGTCGCAATCGCGTCACATGACGGGGGAAAGCAAGCCCTGGAAACCGTG
CAAAGGTTGTTGCCGGTCCTTTGTCAAGACCACGGCCTTACACCGGAGCAAGTCGTGGCCATTGCAAGCA
ACATCGGTGGCAAACAGGCTCTTGAGACGGTTCAGAGACTTCTCCCAGTTCTCTGTCAAGCCCACGGGCT
GACTCCCGATCAAGTTGTAGCGATTGCGTCGAACATTGGAGGGAAACAAGCATTGGAGACTGTCCAACGG
CTCCTTCCCGTGTTGTGTCAAGCCCACGGTTTGACGCCTGCACAAGTGGTCGCCATCGCCAACAACAACG
GCGGTAAGCAGGCGCTGGAAACAGTACAGCGCCTGCTGCCTGTACTGTGCCAGGATCATGGACTGACCCC
AGACCAGGTAGTCGCAATCGCGAACAATAATGGGGGAAAGCAAGCCCTGGAAACCGTGCAAAGGTTGTTG
CCGGTCCTTTGTCAAGACCACGGCCTTACACCGGAGCAAGTCGTGGCCATTGCAAGCAATGGGGGTGGCA
AACAGGCTCTTGAGACGGTTCAGAGACTTCTCCCAGTTCTCTGTCAAGCCCACGGGCTGACTCCCGATCA
AGTTGTAGCGATTGCGAATAACAATGGAGGGAAACAAGCATTGGAGACTGTCCAACGGCTCCTTCCCGTG
TTGTGTCAAGCCCACGGTTTGACGCCTGCACAAGTGGTCGCCATCGCCTCCAATATTGGCGGTAAGCAGG
CGCTGGAAACAGTACAGCGCCTGCTGCCTGTACTGTGCCAGGATCATGGACTGACCCCAGACCAGGTAGT
CGCAATCGCGTCGAACATTGGGGGAAAGCAAGCCCTGGAAACCGTGCAAAGGTTGTTGCCGGTCCTTTGT
CAAGACCACGGCCTTACACCGGAGCAAGTCGTGGCCATTGCATCCCACGACGGTGGCAAACAGGCTCTTG
AGACGGTTCAGAGACTTCTCCCAGTTCTCTGTCAAGCCCACGGGCTGACTCCCGATCAAGTTGTAGCGAT
TGCGTCCAACGGTGGAGGGAAACAAGCATTGGAGACTGTCCAACGGCTCCTTCCCGTGTTGTGTCAAGCC
CACGGTCTGA
