>Addgene plasmid #39390 | TAL2032 | addgene partial sequence | sequence record 52617 | JDS-TALEN-F 5'-TAGGGGTCGGTAAACAGTGG-3'
TGTGGCGGGTGAGCTTAGGGGGCCTCCGCTCCAGCTCGACACCGGGCAGCTGCTGAAGATCGCGAAGAGA
GGGGGAGTAACAGCGGTAGAGGCAGTGCACGCCTGGCGCAATGCGCTCACCGGGGCCCCCTTGAACCTGA
CCCCAGACCAGGTAGTCGCAATCGCGTCACATGACGGGGGAAAGCAAGCCCTGGAAACCGTGCAAAGGTT
GTTGCCGGTCCTTTGTCAAGACCACGGCCTTACACCGGAGCAAGTCGTGGCCATTGCAAGCAACATCGGT
GGCAAACAGGCTCTTGAGACGGTTCAGAGACTTCTCCCAGTTCTCTGTCAAGCCCACGGGCTGACTCCCG
ATCAAGTTGTAGCGATTGCGTCGAACATTGGAGGGAAACAAGCATTGGAGACTGTCCAACGGCTCCTTCC
CGTGTTGTGTCAAGCCCACGGTTTGACGCCTGCACAAGTGGTCGCCATCGCCAACAACAACGGCGGTAAG
CAGGCGCTGGAAACAGTACAGCGCCTGCTGCCTGTACTGTGCCAGGATCATGGACTGACCCCAGACCAGG
TAGTCGCAATCGCGAACAATAATGGGGGAAAGCAAGCCCTGGAAACCGTGCAAAGGTTGTTGCCGGTCCT
TTGTCAAGACCACGGCCTTACACCGGAGCAAGTCGTGGCCATTGCAAGCAATGGGGGTGGCAAACAGGCT
CTTGAGACGGTTCAGAGACTTCTCCCAGTTCTCTGTCAAGCCCACGGGCTGACTCCCGATCAAGTTGTAG
CGATTGCGAATAACAATGGAGGGAAACAAGCATTGGAGACTGTCCAACGGCTCCTTCCCGTGTTGTGTCA
AGCCCACGGTTTGACGCCTGCACAAGTGGTCGCCATCGCCTCCAATATTGGCGGTAAGCAGGCGCTGGAA
ACAGTACAGCGCCTGCTGCCTGTACTGTGCCAGGATCATGGACTGACCCCA
