[The description below was written by a language model from this plasmid's Addgene catalogue record.]
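Description:
TAL2032 is a mammalian expression plasmid encoding the left monomer of a TALE nuclease pair directed against an eGFP reporter sequence (eGFP-TALEN-17-Left). It is built on the JDS78 backbone, a roughly 6.4 kb TALEN expression vector, into which an approximately 1.1 kb array of TALE repeats was inserted using BsmBI, a type IIS enzyme whose sites are lost during cloning. The plasmid is maintained at high copy in E. coli under ampicillin selection. The record does not list the origin of replication or provide a feature table, so finer details of the backbone are not documented here.

Expression is driven by the CMV promoter, and the vector type also notes T7, indicating that a T7 promoter is available, typically for in vitro transcription of the coding sequence. The backbone supplies the flanking parts of the fusion protein: an N-terminal 3X Flag tag for detection and a C-terminal wild-type FokI nuclease domain. The inserted repeat array determines DNA-binding specificity, each repeat recognising one base of the target half-site. Because FokI cleaves only as a dimer, this construct is meant to be co-expressed with a matching right-hand TALEN that binds the opposite strand, so that the two nuclease domains meet over the spacer and create a double-strand break. Although the species field lists human, the target named by the insert is eGFP.

The plasmid comes from a set produced with the FLASH high-throughput TALEN assembly method, and constructs of this kind are used to measure nuclease activity through disruption of an eGFP reporter gene in cells. The depositor cautions that the repetitive TALE array is prone to recombination and recommends verifying the plasmid by diagnostic digest before use.
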