Addgene plasmid #39390: TAL2032
Depositing lab: Keith Joung. Depositing organization: Massachusetts General Hospital. Publication: FLASH assembly of TALENs for high-throughput genome editing. Reyon D, Tsai SQ, Khayter C, Foden JA, Sander JD, Joung JK. Nat Biotechnol. 2012 Apr 8. doi: 10.1038/nbt.2170. PubMed 22484455.
Backbone
  Vector backbone: JDS78
  Backbone manufacturer: Joung lab (Addgene Plasmid # 32290)
  Backbone size w/o insert (bp): 6447
  Vector type: Mammalian Expression ; T7
Growth in bacteria
  Bacterial resistance: Ampicillin, 100 μg/mL
  Growth temperature: 37°C
  Growth strain: XL1 Blue
  Copy number: High Copy
Gene/Insert
  Gene/Insert name: eGFP-TALEN-17-Left
  Species: H. sapiens (human)
  Insert size (bp): 1130
  Promoter: CMV
  Tag / fusion protein: 3X Flag (N terminal on backbone); WT FOKI (C terminal on backbone)
  Cloning method: Restriction Enzyme; 5′ cloning site BsmBI (destroyed during cloning); 3′ cloning site BsmBI (destroyed during cloning)
  Sequencing primers: 5′ CMV-F
Terms and licenses: Academic/Nonprofit Terms; Industry Terms: Not Available to Industry
Depositor comments: Target binding site: TCAAGGTGAACTT To reduce the chance of recombination in this plasmid, do not grow in liquid culture for more than 12-14 hours. It is strongly recommended that users perform a diagnostic digest to verify this plasmid prior to use. For example, a double digest of the plasmid with BamHI and KpnI should result in two bands at 1.8kb and 5.8kb
How to cite: TAL2032 was a gift from Keith Joung (Addgene plasmid # 39390 ; http://n2t.net/addgene:39390 ; RRID:Addgene_39390)
